Addgene plasmid #158671: mTurquoise2 Peroxisome visual barcode
Purpose: tagging clonal populations with Peroxisomal mTurquoise2 fluorescent protein.
Depositing lab: Ravid Straussman. Depositing organization: Weizmann Institute of Science. Publication: Visual barcodes for clonal-multiplexing of live microscopy-based assays. Kaufman T, Nitzan E, Firestein N, Ginzberg MB, Iyengar S, Patel N, Ben-Hamo R, Porat Z, Hunter J, Hilfinger A, Rotter V, Kafri R, Straussman R. Nat Commun. 2022 May 18;13(1):2725. doi: 10.1038/s41467-022-30008-0. PubMed 35585055.
Backbone
  Vector backbone: pLKO.1
  Backbone size w/o insert (bp): 7403
  Vector type: Mammalian Expression, Lentiviral
  Selectable markers: Puromycin
Growth in bacteria
  Bacterial resistance: Ampicillin, 100 μg/mL
  Growth temperature: 37°C
  Growth strain: NEB Stable
  Copy number: High Copy
Gene/Insert
  Gene/Insert name: mTurquoise2
  Species: H. sapiens (human)
  Insert size (bp): 729
  Promoter: CMV
  Cloning method: Gibson Cloning
Resource information
  A portion of this plasmid was derived from a plasmid made by: pmTurquoise2-Peroxi
Terms and licenses: Academic/Nonprofit Terms; Industry Terms: Not Available to Industry
How to cite: mTurquoise2 Peroxisome visual barcode was a gift from Ravid Straussman (Addgene plasmid # 158671 ; http://n2t.net/addgene:158671 ; RRID:Addgene_158671)
