[The description below was written by a language model from this plasmid's Addgene catalogue record and pLannotate feature annotations shown in this document.]
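Description:
mTurquoise2 Peroxisome visual barcode is a third-generation-style, self-inactivating lentiviral expression plasmid built on the pLKO.1 backbone and intended for stable marking of mammalian cells. In bacteria it is maintained through a high-copy ColE1/pUC-type origin with ampicillin resistance (AmpR); an f1 origin, an SV40 origin and remnants of a lac/T7/T3 cloning region are also present in the backbone. The viral portion consists of an RSV promoter driving a truncated HIV-1 5' LTR, the Ψ packaging signal with a gag fragment, the Rev response element for Rev-dependent export of the genomic RNA, a cPPT/CTS element, and a ΔU3 3' LTR followed by an SV40 polyadenylation signal. This arrangement allows the region between the LTRs to be packaged when helper functions are supplied in trans, while the U3 deletion disables LTR promoter activity after integration.

The payload is a single CMV enhancer/promoter-driven transcript encoding puromycin N-acetyltransferase, an F2A ribosome-skipping peptide, and the cyan fluorescent protein mTurquoise2, followed by a WPRE to enhance transcript expression. Because of the 2A sequence, puromycin resistance and the fluorescent protein are produced as separate polypeptides from one open reading frame, so drug selection enriches for fluorescent cells. The fluorescent cassette was derived from pmTurquoise2-Peroxi and is described as peroxisome-localised. The feature table does not annotate a separate targeting signal, although the stated insert is slightly longer than the annotated mTurquoise2 coding region. The record lists the insert species as human, whereas mTurquoise2 derives from Aequorea victoria. The construct is used to tag clonal cell populations with a peroxisomal cyan signal. This serves as one element of a visual barcoding scheme in which combinations of fluorophore colour and subcellular location distinguish clones mixed together in live-microscopy assays.
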