Features (pLannotate 1.2.2; 29 found; start..end, strand, type, name):
      1..304     +  enhancer       CMV enhancer: human cytomegalovirus immediate early enhancer
    305..508     +  promoter       CMV promoter: human cytomegalovirus (CMV) immediate early promoter
    534..1130    +  CDS            PuroR (fragment): puromycin N-acetyltransferase; pac from Streptomyces; confers resistance to puromycin
   1170..1235    +  CDS            F2A: 2A peptide from foot-and-mouth disease virus polyprotein Eukaryotic ribosomes fail to insert a peptide bond between the Gly and Pro residues, yielding separate polypeptides.
   1242..1958    +  CDS            mTurquoise2: mTurquoise2 is a basic (constitutively fluorescent) cyan fluorescent protein published in 2012, derived from Aequorea victoria. It is reported to be a rapidly-maturing monomer with very low acid sensitivity.
   1988..2576    +  misc_feature   WPRE: woodchuck hepatitis virus posttranscriptional regulatory element
   2627..2646    +  misc_feature   cPPT/CTS (fragment): central polypurine tract and central termination sequence of HIV-1
   2648..2881    +  LTR            3' LTR (ΔU3): self-inactivating 3' long terminal repeat (LTR) from HIV-1
   2959..3080    +  polyA_signal   SV40 poly(A) signal: SV40 polyadenylation signal
   3120..3255    +  rep_origin     SV40 ori: SV40 origin of replication
   3276..3294    -  promoter       T7 promoter: promoter for bacteriophage T7 RNA polymerase
   3302..3457    +  CDS            lacZα (fragment): LacZα fragment of β-galactosidase; lacZ fragment
   3462..3890    +  rep_origin     f1 ori (sequence partly withheld): f1 bacteriophage origin of replication; arrow indicates direction of (+) strand synthesis
   3943..4047    +  promoter       AmpR promoter: bla
   4048..4908    +  CDS            AmpR: β-lactamase; bla; confers resistance to ampicillin, carbenicillin, and related antibiotics
   5079..5667    +  rep_origin     ori: high-copy-number ColE1/pMB1/pBR322/pUC origin of replication
   5850..5942    +  CDS            lacI (fragment): lac repressor; lacI; The lac repressor binds to the lac operator to inhibit transcription in E. coli. This inhibition can be relieved by adding lactose or isopropyl-β-D-thiogalactopyranoside (IPTG).
   5955..5976    +  protein_bind   CAP binding site: CAP binding activates transcription in the presence of cAMP. E. coli catabolite activator protein
   5991..6021    +  promoter       lac promoter: promoter for the E. coli lac operon
   6029..6045    +  protein_bind   lac operator: The lac repressor binds to the lac operator to inhibit transcription in E. coli. This inhibition can be relieved by adding lactose or isopropyl-β-D-thiogalactopyranoside (IPTG). lac repressor encoded by lacI
   6090..6108    +  promoter       T3 promoter: promoter for bacteriophage T3 RNA polymerase
   6136..6362    +  promoter       RSV promoter: Rous sarcoma virus enhancer/promoter
   6363..6543    +  LTR            5' LTR (truncated): truncated 5' long terminal repeat (LTR) from HIV-1
   6590..6715    +  misc_feature   HIV-1 Ψ: packaging signal of human immunodeficiency virus type 1
   6699..7062    +  CDS            HIV-1 gag (fragment): gag protein from human immunodeficiency virus 1; gag
   7208..7441    +  misc_feature   RRE: The Rev response element (RRE) of HIV-1 allows for Rev-dependent mRNA export from the nucleus to the cytoplasm.
   7818..7842    +  CDS            Rev (fragment): human immunodeficiency virus 1 (HIV-1) Rev protein; rev; enhances nuclear export of unspliced and incompletely spliced viral mRNAs
   7883..8000    +  misc_feature   cPPT/CTS: central polypurine tract and central termination sequence of HIV-1
   8059..8116    +  enhancer       CMV enhancer (fragment): human cytomegalovirus immediate early enhancer
>Addgene plasmid #158671 | mTurquoise2 Peroxisome visual barcode | addgene full sequence | sequence record 311030 | Addgene NGS Result
CGTTACATAACTTACGGTAAATGGCCCGCCTGGCTGACCGCCCAACGACCCCCGCCCATTGACGTCAATA
ATGACGTATGTTCCCATAGTAACGCCAATAGGGACTTTCCATTGACGTCAATGGGTGGAGTATTTACGGT
AAACTGCCCACTTGGCAGTACATCAAGTGTATCATATGCCAAGTACGCCCCCTATTGACGTCAATGACGG
TAAATGGCCCGCCTGGCATTATGCCCAGTACATGACCTTATGGGACTTTCCTACTTGGCAGTACATCTAC
GTATTAGTCATCGCTATTACCATGGTGATGCGGTTTTGGCAGTACATCAATGGGCGTGGATAGCGGTTTG
ACTCACGGGGATTTCCAAGTCTCCACCCCATTGACGTCAATGGGAGTTTGTTTTGGCACCAAAATCAACG
GGACTTTCCAAAATGTCGTAACAACTCCGCCCCATTGACGCAAATGGGCGGTAGGCGTGTACGGTGGGAG
GTCTATATAAGCAGAGCTCTCTGGCTAACTGTCGGGATCCACCATGACCGAGTACAAGCCCACCGTGCGC
CTCGCCACCCGCGACGACGTGCCCAGGGCCGTCCGCACCCTCGCCGCCGCTTTCGCCGACTACCCCGCCA
CCCGCCACACCGTCGATCCCGACCGCCACATCGAGCGGGTCACCGAGCTGCAAGAACTCTTCCTCACCCG
CGTCGGGCTCGACATCGGCAAGGTGTGGGTCGCTGACGACGGCGCCGCAGTGGCTGTCTGGACCACACCC
GAGAGCGTCGAAGCTGGGGCGGTGTTCGCCGAGATCGGCCCTCGCATGGCCGAGTTGAGCGGTTCCCGGC
TGGCCGCTCAGCAACAGATGGAAGGCCTCCTGGCTCCACACCGGCCCAAGGAGCCCGCATGGTTCCTGGC
CACCGTCGGCGTCTCTCCCGACCACCAGGGCAAGGGTCTGGGCAGCGCCGTCGTGCTCCCCGGAGTGGAG
GCTGCCGAGCGCGCCGGGGTGCCCGCCTTCCTGGAGACCTCCGCACCCCGCAACCTCCCCTTCTACGAGC
GGCTCGGCTTCACCGTCACCGCCGACGTGGAGGTGCCCGAAGGACCACGCACCTGGTGCATGACCCGCAA
GCCCGGTGCCCTGCAGGGATCTGGCGAAGCCAGACACAAACAGAAAATTGTGAAACAGACTTTGAATTTT
GACCTTCTCAAGTTGGCGGGAGACGTGGAGTCCAACCCAGGGCCCGCTAGCATGGTGAGCAAGGGCGAGG
AGCTGTTCACCGGGGTGGTGCCCATCCTGGTCGAGCTGGACGGCGACGTAAACGGCCACAAGTTCAGCGT
GTCCGGCGAGGGCGAGGGCGATGCCACCTACGGCAAGCTGACCCTGAAGTTCATCTGCACCACCGGCAAG
CTGCCCGTGCCCTGGCCCACCCTCGTGACCACCCTGTCCTGGGGCGTGCAGTGCTTCGCCCGCTACCCCG
ACCACATGAAGCAGCACGACTTCTTCAAGTCCGCCATGCCCGAAGGCTACGTCCAGGAGCGCACCATCTT
CTTCAAGGACGACGGCAACTACAAGACCCGCGCCGAGGTGAAGTTCGAGGGCGACACCCTGGTGAACCGC
ATCGAGCTGAAGGGCATCGACTTCAAGGAGGACGGCAACATCCTGGGGCACAAGCTGGAGTACAACTACT
TTAGCGACAACGTCTATATCACCGCCGACAAGCAGAAGAACGGCATCAAGGCCAACTTCAAGATCCGCCA
CAACATCGAGGACGGCGGCGTGCAGCTCGCCGACCACTACCAGCAGAACACCCCCATCGGCGACGGCCCC
GTGCTGCTGCCCGACAACCACTACCTGAGCACCCAGTCCAAGCTGAGCAAAGACCCCAACGAGAAGCGCG
ATCACATGGTCCTGCTGGAGTTCGTGACCGCCGCCGGGATCACTCTCGGCATGGACGAGCTGTACAAGTC
CCGCCTCTAAAGACGCGTTAAGTCGACAATCAACCTCTGGATTACAAAATTTGTGAAAGATTGACTGGTA
TTCTTAACTATGTTGCTCCTTTTACGCTATGTGGATACGCTGCTTTAATGCCTTTGTATCATGCTATTGC
TTCCCGTATGGCTTTCATTTTCTCCTCCTTGTATAAATCCTGGTTGCTGTCTCTTTATGAGGAGTTGTGG
CCCGTTGTCAGGCAACGTGGCGTGGTGTGCACTGTGTTTGCTGACGCAACCCCCACTGGTTGGGGCATTG
CCACCACCTGTCAGCTCCTTTCCGGGACTTTCGCTTTCCCCCTCCCTATTGCCACGGCGGAACTCATCGC
CGCCTGCCTTGCCCGCTGCTGGACAGGGGCTCGGCTGTTGGGCACTGACAATTCCGTGGTGTTGTCGGGG
AAATCATCGTCCTTTCCTTGGCTGCTCGCCTGTGTTGCCACCTGGATTCTGCGCGGGACGTCCTTCTGCT
ACGTCCCTTCGGCCCTCAATCCAGCGGACCTTCCTTCCCGCGGCCTGCTGCCGGCTCTGCGGCCTCTTCC
GCGTCTTCGCCTTCGCCCTCAGACGAGTCGGATCTCCCTTTGGGCCGCCTCCCCGCGTCGACTTTAAGAC
CAATGACTTACAAGGCAGCTGTAGATCTTAGCCACTTTTTAAAAGAAAAGGGGGGACTGGAAGGGCTAAT
TCACTCCCAACGAAGACAAGATCTGCTTTTTGCTTGTACTGGGTCTCTCTGGTTAGACCAGATCTGAGCC
TGGGAGCTCTCTGGCTAACTAGGGAACCCACTGCTTAAGCCTCAATAAAGCTTGCCTTGAGTGCTTCAAG
TAGTGTGTGCCCGTCTGTTGTGTGACTCTGGTAACTAGAGATCCCTCAGACCCTTTTAGTCAGTGTGGAA
AATCTCTAGCAGTACGTATAGTAGTTCATGTCATCTTATTATTCAGTATTTATAACTTGCAAAGAAATGA
ATATCAGAGAGTGAGAGGAACTTGTTTATTGCAGCTTATAATGGTTACAAATAAAGCAATAGCATCACAA
ATTTCACAAATAAAGCATTTTTTTCACTGCATTCTAGTTGTGGTTTGTCCAAACTCATCAATGTATCTTA
TCATGTCTGGCTCTAGCTATCCCGCCCCTAACTCCGCCCATCCCGCCCCTAACTCCGCCCAGTTCCGCCC
ATTCTCCGCCCCATGGCTGACTAATTTTTTTTATTTATGCAGAGGCCGAGGCCGCCTCGGCCTCTGAGCT
ATTCCAGAAGTAGTGAGGAGGCTTTTTTGGAGGCCTAGGGACGTACCCAATTCGCCCTATAGTGAGTCGT
ATTACGCGCGCTCACTGGCCGTCGTTTTACAACGTCGTGACTGGGAAAACCCTGGCGTTACCCAACTTAA
TCGCCTTGCAGCACATCCCCCTTTCGCCAGCTGGCGTAATAGCGAAGAGGCCCGCACCGATCGCCCTTCC
CAACAGTTGCGCAGCCTGAATGGCGAATGGG
[124 nt withheld, positions 3462-3585]
C
[91 nt withheld, positions 3587-3677]
A
[49 nt withheld, positions 3679-3727]
CCTTTGACGTTGGAGTCCACGTTCTTT
[37 nt withheld, positions 3755-3791]
ACCCTATCTCGGTCTATTCTTTTGATTTATAAGGGATTTTGCCGATTTCGGCCTATTGGTTAAAAAATGA
GCTGATTTAACAAAAATTTAACGCGAATTTTAACAAAATATTAACGCTTACAATTTAGGTGGCACTTTTC
GGGGAAATGTGCGCGGAACCCCTATTTGTTTATTTTTCTAAATACATTCAAATATGTATCCGCTCATGAG
ACAATAACCCTGATAAATGCTTCAATAATATTGAAAAAGGAAGAGTATGAGTATTCAACATTTCCGTGTC
GCCCTTATTCCCTTTTTTGCGGCATTTTGCCTTCCTGTTTTTGCTCACCCAGAAACGCTGGTGAAAGTAA
AAGATGCTGAAGATCAGTTGGGTGCACGAGTGGGTTACATCGAACTGGATCTCAACAGCGGTAAGATCCT
TGAGAGTTTTCGCCCCGAAGAACGTTTTCCAATGATGAGCACTTTTAAAGTTCTGCTATGTGGCGCGGTA
TTATCCCGTATTGACGCCGGGCAAGAGCAACTCGGTCGCCGCATACACTATTCTCAGAATGACTTGGTTG
AGTACTCACCAGTCACAGAAAAGCATCTTACGGATGGCATGACAGTAAGAGAATTATGCAGTGCTGCCAT
AACCATGAGTGATAACACTGCGGCCAACTTACTTCTGACAACGATCGGAGGACCGAAGGAGCTAACCGCT
TTTTTGCACAACATGGGGGATCATGTAACTCGCCTTGATCGTTGGGAACCGGAGCTGAATGAAGCCATAC
CAAACGACGAGCGTGACACCACGATGCCTGTAGCAATGGCAACAACGTTGCGCAAACTATTAACTGGCGA
ACTACTTACTCTAGCTTCCCGGCAACAATTAATAGACTGGATGGAGGCGGATAAAGTTGCAGGACCACTT
CTGCGCTCGGCCCTTCCGGCTGGCTGGTTTATTGCTGATAAATCTGGAGCCGGTGAGCGTGGGTCTCGCG
GTATCATTGCAGCACTGGGGCCAGATGGTAAGCCCTCCCGTATCGTAGTTATCTACACGACGGGGAGTCA
GGCAACTATGGATGAACGAAATAGACAGATCGCTGAGATAGGTGCCTCACTGATTAAGCATTGGTAACTG
TCAGACCAAGTTTACTCATATATACTTTAGATTGATTTAAAACTTCATTTTTAATTTAAAAGGATCTAGG
TGAAGATCCTTTTTGATAATCTCATGACCAAAATCCCTTAACGTGAGTTTTCGTTCCACTGAGCGTCAGA
CCCCGTAGAAAAGATCAAAGGATCTTCTTGAGATCCTTTTTTTCTGCGCGTAATCTGCTGCTTGCAAACA
AAAAAACCACCGCTACCAGCGGTGGTTTGTTTGCCGGATCAAGAGCTACCAACTCTTTTTCCGAAGGTAA
CTGGCTTCAGCAGAGCGCAGATACCAAATACTGTTCTTCTAGTGTAGCCGTAGTTAGGCCACCACTTCAA
GAACTCTGTAGCACCGCCTACATACCTCGCTCTGCTAATCCTGTTACCAGTGGCTGCTGCCAGTGGCGAT
AAGTCGTGTCTTACCGGGTTGGACTCAAGACGATAGTTACCGGATAAGGCGCAGCGGTCGGGCTGAACGG
GGGGTTCGTGCACACAGCCCAGCTTGGAGCGAACGACCTACACCGAACTGAGATACCTACAGCGTGAGCT
ATGAGAAAGCGCCACGCTTCCCGAAGGGAGAAAGGCGGACAGGTATCCGGTAAGCGGCAGGGTCGGAACA
GGAGAGCGCACGAGGGAGCTTCCAGGGGGAAACGCCTGGTATCTTTATAGTCCTGTCGGGTTTCGCCACC
TCTGACTTGAGCGTCGATTTTTGTGATGCTCGTCAGGGGGGCGGAGCCTATGGAAAAACGCCAGCAACGC
GGCCTTTTTACGGTTCCTGGCCTTTTGCTGGCCTTTTGCTCACATGTTCTTTCCTGCGTTATCCCCTGAT
TCTGTGGATAACCGTATTACCGCCTTTGAGTGAGCTGATACCGCTCGCCGCAGCCGAACGACCGAGCGCA
GCGAGTCAGTGAGCGAGGAAGCGGAAGAGCGCCCAATACGCAAACCGCCTCTCCCCGCGCGTTGGCCGAT
TCATTAATGCAGCTGGCACGACAGGTTTCCCGACTGGAAAGCGGGCAGTGAGCGCAACGCAATTAATGTG
AGTTAGCTCACTCATTAGGCACCCCAGGCTTTACACTTTATGCTTCCGGCTCGTATGTTGTGTGGAATTG
TGAGCGGATAACAATTTCACACAGGAAACAGCTATGACCATGATTACGCCAAGCGCGCAATTAACCCTCA
CTAAAGGGAACAAAAGCTGGAGCTGCAAGCTTAATGTAGTCTTATGCAATACTCTTGTAGTCTTGCAACA
TGGTAACGATGAGTTAGCAACATGCCTTACAAGGAGAGAAAAAGCACCGTGCATGCCGATTGGTGGAAGT
AAGGTGGTACGATCGTGCCTTATTAGGAAGGCAACAGACGGGTCTGACATGGATTGGACGAACCACTGAA
TTGCCGCATTGCAGAGATATTGTATTTAAGTGCCTAGCTCGATACATAAACGGGTCTCTCTGGTTAGACC
AGATCTGAGCCTGGGAGCTCTCTGGCTAACTAGGGAACCCACTGCTTAAGCCTCAATAAAGCTTGCCTTG
AGTGCTTCAAGTAGTGTGTGCCCGTCTGTTGTGTGACTCTGGTAACTAGAGATCCCTCAGACCCTTTTAG
TCAGTGTGGAAAATCTCTAGCAGTGGCGCCCGAACAGGGACTTGAAAGCGAAAGGGAAACCAGAGGAGCT
CTCTCGACGCAGGACTCGGCTTGCTGAAGCGCGCACGGCAAGAGGCGAGGGGCGGCGACTGGTGAGTACG
CCAAAAATTTTGACTAGCGGAGGCTAGAAGGAGAGAGATGGGTGCGAGAGCGTCAGTATTAAGCGGGGGA
GAATTAGATCGCGATGGGAAAAAATTCGGTTAAGGCCAGGGGGAAAGAAAAAATATAAATTAAAACATAT
AGTATGGGCAAGCAGGGAGCTAGAACGATTCGCAGTTAATCCTGGCCTGTTAGAAACATCAGAAGGCTGT
AGACAAATACTGGGACAGCTACAACCATCCCTTCAGACAGGATCAGAAGAACTTAGATCATTATATAATA
CAGTAGCAACCCTCTATTGTGTGCATCAAAGGATAGAGATAAAAGACACCAAGGAAGCTTTAGACAAGAT
AGAGGAAGAGCAAAACAAAAGTAAGACCACCGCACAGCAAGCGGCCGCTGATCTTCAGACCTGGAGGAGG
AGATATGAGGGACAATTGGAGAAGTGAATTATATAAATATAAAGTAGTAAAAATTGAACCATTAGGAGTA
GCACCCACCAAGGCAAAGAGAAGAGTGGTGCAGAGAGAAAAAAGAGCAGTGGGAATAGGAGCTTTGTTCC
TTGGGTTCTTGGGAGCAGCAGGAAGCACTATGGGCGCAGCGTCAATGACGCTGACGGTACAGGCCAGACA
ATTATTGTCTGGTATAGTGCAGCAGCAGAACAATTTGCTGAGGGCTATTGAGGCGCAACAGCATCTGTTG
CAACTCACAGTCTGGGGCATCAAGCAGCTCCAGGCAAGAATCCTGGCTGTGGAAAGATACCTAAAGGATC
AACAGCTCCTGGGGATTTGGGGTTGCTCTGGAAAACTCATTTGCACCACTGCTGTGCCTTGGAATGCTAG
TTGGAGTAATAAATCTCTGGAACAGATTTGGAATCACACGACCTGGATGGAGTGGGACAGAGAAATTAAC
AATTACACAAGCTTAATACACTCCTTAATTGAAGAATCGCAAAACCAGCAAGAAAAGAATGAACAAGAAT
TATTGGAATTAGATAAATGGGCAAGTTTGTGGAATTGGTTTAACATAACAAATTGGCTGTGGTATATAAA
ATTATTCATAATGATAGTAGGAGGCTTGGTAGGTTTAAGAATAGTTTTTGCTGTACTTTCTATAGTGAAT
AGAGTTAGGCAGGGATATTCACCATTATCGTTTCAGACCCACCTCCCAACCCCGAGGGGACAATTCTAGA
TCTTGAGACAAATGGCAGTATTCATCCACAATTTTAAAAGAAAAGGGGGGATTGGGGGGTACAGTGCAGG
GGAAAGAATAGTAGACATAATAGCAACAGACATACAAACTAAAGAATTACAAAAACAAATTACAAAAATT
CAAAATTTTCGGGTTTATTACAGGGACAGCAGAGATCCACTTTGGCGCCGGCTCGAGGGGGCCCGGGGTT
ATTAATAGTAATCAATTACGGGGTCATTAGTTCATAGCCCATATATGGAGTTCCG
